Addgene plasmid #25388: pBabe-HA-mMcl-1(T144D)
Depositing lab: Roger Davis. Depositing organization: University of Massachusetts, Worcester. Publication: Mcl-1 integrates the opposing actions of signaling pathways that mediate survival and apoptosis. Morel C, Carlson SM, White FM, Davis RJ. Mol Cell Biol. 2009 Jul . 29(14):3845-52. 10.1128/MCB.00279-09 PubMed 19433446.
Backbone
  Vector backbone: pBabe IRES puro
  Backbone size w/o insert (bp): 5169
  Vector type: Mammalian Expression, Retroviral
Growth in bacteria
  Bacterial resistance: Ampicillin, 100 μg/mL
  Growth temperature: 37°C
  Growth strain: DH5alpha
  Copy number: High Copy
Gene/Insert
  Gene/Insert name: mMCL1(T144D) (alt name: MCL1)
  Species: M. musculus (mouse)
  Insert size (bp): 1270
  Mutation: P142T T144D
  GenBank ID: NM_008562
  Entrez Gene: Mcl1 (a.k.a. Gm52627, Mcl-1)
  Tag / fusion protein: HA (N terminal on insert)
  Cloning method: Restriction Enzyme; 5′ cloning site Sal I (not destroyed); 3′ cloning site blunt (destroyed during cloning)
  Sequencing primers: 5′ pBabe 5'; 3′ pBabe 3'
Terms and licenses: Academic/Nonprofit Terms; Industry Terms: Not Available to Industry
How to cite: pBabe-HA-mMcl-1(T144D) was a gift from Roger Davis (Addgene plasmid # 25388)
