[The description below was written by a language model from this plasmid's Addgene catalogue record.]
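Description:
pBabe-HA-mMcl-1(T144D) is a retroviral mammalian expression plasmid built on the pBabe IRES puro backbone (about 5.2 kb without insert). It is propagated in E. coli as a high-copy plasmid under ampicillin selection. No feature table accompanies the record, so individual backbone elements are not itemised. Vectors of the pBabe family are Moloney murine leukemia virus-based: the cargo lies between long terminal repeats together with a packaging signal, so transfection into a packaging cell line yields replication-defective virus that stably integrates the cassette into target cells. As the backbone name indicates, a puromycin resistance gene is linked through an IRES. This would normally allow the gene of interest and the selection marker to be translated from a single transcript, so that transduced cells can be selected with puromycin. The record does not explicitly state the promoter driving the insert.

The insert is an approximately 1.3 kb mouse Mcl1 cDNA encoding the anti-apoptotic Bcl-2 family member Mcl-1, with an N-terminal HA epitope tag for detection or immunoprecipitation. It was cloned between a retained SalI site at the 5′ end and a blunt junction at the 3′ end that was destroyed. The protein carries a T144D substitution, and the record also lists a P142T change. Replacing threonine with aspartate is a common way to mimic constitutive phosphorylation, although the record does not spell out this rationale. The associated publication concerns how Mcl-1 integrates opposing survival and apoptotic signaling pathways, so the construct fits stable expression of a phosphorylation-site mutant in mammalian cells to examine how modification at this residue affects Mcl-1 function.
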