>Addgene plasmid #25388 | pBabe-HA-mMcl-1(T144D) | depositor partial sequence | sequence record 11848 | Author sequence
AGGTCCCCTACATCGTGACCTGGGAAGCCTTGGCTTTTGACCCCCCTCCCTGGGTCAAGCCCTTTGTACA
CCCTAAGCCTCCGCCTCCTCTTCCTCCATCCGCCCCGTCTCTCCCCCTTGAACCTCCTCGTTCGACCCCG
CCTCGATCCTCCCTTTATCCAGCCCTCACTCCTTCTCTAGGCGCCGGCCGGATCCCAGTGTGGTGGTACG
TAGGAATTCGCCAGCACAGTGGTCGACATGTACCCATACGATGTTCCAGATTACGCTTCTAGAGGATCCC
CGGAATTCTTTGGCCTGCGGAGAAACGCGGTCATCGGCTTGAACCTGTACTGCGGAGGCGCCAGCCTCGG
CGCGGGCGGCGGTTCTCCGGCAGGGGCGCGCCTGGTGGCCGAGGAGGCCAAGGCGCGGCGCGAGGGGGGA
GGGGAGGCCGCCCTGCTGCCCGGCGCGCGGGTGGTCGCCCGGCCGCCGCCCGTGGGCGCCGAGGACCCCG
ACGTCACCGCGTCGGCCGAAAGGCGGCTGCATAAGTCGCCCGGCCTCCTCGCCGTGCCGCCCGAGGAGAT
GGCCGCGTCGGCCGCCGCCGCCATCGTGTCTCCGGAGGAGGAACTGGACGGCTGCGAGCCGGAGGCCATC
GGCAAGCGCCCGGCCGTGCTGCCCCTCCTGGAGCGCGTGAGCGAGGCGGCCAAGAGCTCCGGGGCCGACG
GCTCTCTGACCTCGGATCCGCCGCCGCCCGAGGAGGAAGAGGACGACCTATACCGCCAGTCGCTGGAGAT
CATCTCGCGCTACTTGCGGGAGCAGGCGACCGGCTCCAAGGACTCGAAGCCTCTGGGCGAGGCGGGCGCG
GCGGGCCGGAGAGCGCTGGAGACCCTGCGGCGCGTGGGCGACGGCGTGCAGCGCAACCACGAGACGGCCT
TCCAGGGCATGCTCCGGAAACTGGACATTAAAAACGAAGGCGATGTTAAATCTTTTTCTCGAGTAATGGT
CCATGTTTTCAAAGATGGCGTAACAAACTGGGGCAGGATTGTGACTCTTATTTCTTTCGGTGCCTTTGTG
GCCAAACACTTAAAGAGCGTAAACCAAGAAAGCTTCATCGAACCATTAGCAGAAACTATCACAGATGTTC
TTGTAAGGACGAAACGGGACTGGCTTGTCAAACAAAGAGGCTGGGATGGGTTTGTGGAGTTCTTCCACGT
ACAGGACCTAGAAGGCGGCATCAGAAATGTGCTGCTGGCTTTTGCGGGTGTTGCTGGAGTAGGGGCTGGT
CTGGCATATCTAATAAGATAGCCTTGTGAGTGCAATAGGGGACTCTTAAAGCTCCAGCCACCAAACTACA
TGCATCTGTGAAAACATGTGTATTTATGAAGGTGGACTTGAAGCTGCCCAGGATTTTAACAGTCCAGTTC
TACTGTAGCAACATAGCAAAAAGAAAGTGGCTACAGGATTGTGGCTAACAAGAATAAATACATGGGAAAA
GTGCTCCCCCTGGAAGAGTCACTGTCTGAATGAAGCAAAGTTCCCTCTCAGCAAACACTGAGAGGCCATG
GGAGA
