>Addgene plasmid #25388 | pBabe-HA-mMcl-1(T144D) | addgene partial sequence | sequence record 32121 | 25388 with pBABE-5
GTGTGGTGGTACGTAGGATTCGCCAGCACAGTGGTCGACATGTACCCATACGATGTTCCAGATTACGCTT
CTAGAGGATCCCCGGAATTCTTTGGCCTGCGGAGAAACGCGGTCATCGGCTTGAACCTGTACTGCGGAGG
CGCCAGCCTCGGCGCGGGCGGCGGTTCTCCGGCAGGGGCGCGCCTGGTGGCCGAGGAGGCCAAGGCGCGG
CGCGAGGGGGGAGGGGAGGCCGCCCTGCTGCCCGGCGCGCGGGTGGTCGCCCGGCCGCCGCCCGTGGGCG
CCGAGGACCCCGACGTCACCGCGTCGGCCGAAAGGCGGCTGCATAAGTCGCCCGGCCTCCTCGCCGTGCC
GCCCGAGGAGATGGCCGCGTCGGCCGCCGCCGCCATCGTGTCTCCGGAGGAGGAACTGGACGGCTGCGAG
CCGGAGGCCATCGGCAAGCGCCCGGCCGTGCTGCCCCTCCTGGAGCGCGTGAGCGAGGCGGCCAAGAGCT
CCGGGGCCGACGGCTCTCTGACCTCGGATCCGCCGCCGCCCGAGGAGGAAGAGGACGACCTATACCGCCA
GTCGCTGGAGATCATCTCGCGCTACTTGCGGGAGCAGGCGACCGGCTCCAAGGACTCGAAGCCTCTGGGC
GAGGCGGGCGCGGCGGGCCGGAGAGCGCTGGAGACCCTGCGGCGCGTGGGCGACGGCGTGCAGCGCAACC
ACGAGACGGCCTTCCAGGGCATGCTCCGGAAACTGGACATTAAAAACGAA
