>Addgene plasmid #25388 | pBabe-HA-mMcl-1(T144D) | addgene partial sequence | sequence record 32122 | 25388 with pBABE-5
ATTACGCTTCTAGAGGATCCCCGGAATTCTTTGGCCTGCGGAGAAACGCGGTCATCGGCTTGAACCTGTA
CTGCGGAGGCGCCAGCCTCGGCGCGGGCGGCGGTTCTCCGGCAGGGGCGCGCCTGGTGGCCGAGGAGGCC
AAGGCGCGGCGCGAGGGGGGAGGGGAGGCCGCCCTGCTGCCCGGCGCGCGGGTGGTCGCCCGGCCGCCGC
CCGTGGGCGCCGAGGACCCCGACGTCACCGCGTCGGCCGAAAGGCGGCTGCATAAGTCGCCCGGCCTCCT
CGCCGTGCCGCCCGAGGAGATGGCCGCGTCGGCCGCCGCCGCCATCGTGTCTCCGGAGGAGGAACTGGAC
GGCTGCGAGCCGGAGGCCATCGGCAAGCGCCCGGCCGTGCTGCCCCTCCTGGAGCGCGTGAGCGAGGCGG
CCAAGAGCTCCGGGGCCGACGGCTCTCTGACCTCGGATCCGCCGCCGCCCGAGGAGGAAGAGGACGACCT
ATACCGCCAGTCGCTGGAGATCATCTCGCGCTACTTGCGGGAGCAGGCGACCGGCTCCAAGGACTCGAAG
CCTCTGGGCGAGGCGGGCGCGGCGGGCCGGAGAGCGCTGGAGACCCTGCGGCGCGTGGGCGACGGCGTGC
AGCGCAACCACGAGACGGCCTTCCAGGGCATGCTCCGGAAACTGGACATTAAAAACGAAGGCGATGTTAA
ATCTTTTTCTCGAGTAATGGTCCATGTTTTCAAAGATGGCGTAACAAACTG
